>Addgene plasmid #222948 | pSems StayGold-2xFYVE | addgene full sequence | sequence record 460714 | Addgene NGS Result
GACGGATCGGGAGATCTCCCGATCCCCTATGGTGCACTCTCAGTACAATCTGCTCTGATGCCGCATAGTT
AAGCCAGTATCTGCTCCCTGCTTGTGTGTTGGAGGTCGCTGAGTAGTGCGCGAGCAAAATTTAAGCTACA
ACAAGGCAAGGCTTGACCGACAATTGCATGAAGAATCTGCTTAGGGTTAGGCGTTTTGCGCTGCTTCGCG
ATGTACGGGCCAGATATACGCGTTGACATTGATTATTGACTAGTTATTAATAGTAATCAATTACGGGGTC
ATTAGTTCATAGCCCATATATGGAGTTCCGCGTTACATAACTTACGGTAAATGGCCCGCCTGGCTGACCG
CCCAACGACCCCCGCCCATTGACGTCAATAATGACGTATGTTCCCATAGTAACGCCAATAGGGACTTTCC
ATTGACGTCAATGGGTGGAGTATTTACGGTAAACTGCCCACTTGGCAGTACATCAAGTGTATCATATGCC
AAGTACGCCCCCTATTGACGTCAATGACGGTAAATGGCCCGCCTGGCATTATGCCCAGTACATGACCTTA
TGGGACTTTCCTACTTGGCAGTACATCTACGTATTAGTCATCGCTATTACCATGGTGATGCGGTTTTGGC
AGTACATCAATGGGCGTGGATAGCGGTTTGACTCACGGGGATTTCCAAGTCTCCACCCCATTGACGTCAA
TGGGAGTTTGTTTTGGCACCAAAATCAACGGGACTTTCCAAAATGTCGTAACAACTCCGCCCCATTGACG
CAAATGGGCGGTAGGCGTGTACGGTGGGAGGTCTATATAAGCAGAGCTCTCTGGCTAACTAGAGAACCCA
CTGCTTACTGGCTTATCGAAATTAATACGACTCACTATAGGGAGACCCAAGCTTGGTACCGAGCTCGGAC
CGGTGCTAGCATCGATATCGAATTCATGGCCAGCACCGGGGAGGAGCTGTTCACCGGGGTGGTGCCCTTC
AAGTTCCAGCTGAAGGGCACCATCAACGGCAAGAGCTTCACCGTGGAAGGCGAGGGCGAGGGCAATAGCC
ACGAGGGCAGCCACAAAGGCAAGTACGTGTGCACCAGCGGCAAACTGCCAATGTCTTGGGCCGCCCTGGG
AACTAGCTTCGGCTATGGCATGAAGTACTACACCAAGTACCCCAGCGGCCTGAAGAACTGGTTCCACGAG
GTGATGCCCGAGGGCTTCACCTACGACAGACACATCCAGTACAAGGGCGACGGCAGCATCCACGCCAAGC
ACCAGCACTTCATGAAGAACGGCACCTACCACAACATCGTGGAGTTCACCGGCCAGGACTTCAAGGAGAA
CAGCCCCGTGCTGACCGGCGACATGAACGTGAGCCTGCCCAACGAGGTGCAGCACATCCCCAGAGATGAC
GGCGTGGAGTGCCCAGTGACCCTGCTGTACCCTCTGCTGAGCGACAAGAGCAAGTGCGTGGAGGCCCACC
AGAACACCATCTGCAAGCCCCTGCACAATCAGCCAGCCCCCGATGTGCCATACCACTGGATCAGAAAGCA
GTACACCCAGAGCAAGGACGACACCGAGGAGAGAGACCACATCTGCCAGAGCGAGACCCTGGAGGCCCAC
CTGCTCGAGCTCAAGCTTCGAATTGAATTCGAAAGTGATGCCATGTTCGCTGCTGAAAGAGCCCCTGACT
GGGTGGATGCTGAGGAATGCCATCGGTGCAGAGTACAGTTTGGGGTGGTGACCCGCAAGCATCACTGCCG
AGCATGTGGGCAGATCTTCTGTGGCAAGTGCTCCTCCAAGTACTCCACCATCCCCAAGTTCGGCATTGAG
AAGGAGGTGCGCGTGTGTGAGCCCTGCTATGAGCAGCTGAACAAGAAGGCACAAGGACAAGGATCCGAAA
GTGATGCCATGTTCGCTGCTGAAAGAGCCCCTGACTGGGTGGATGCTGAGGAATGCCATCGGTGCAGAGT
ACAGTTTGGGGTGGTGACCCGCAAGCATCACTGCCGAGCATGTGGGCAGATCTTCTGTGGCAAGTGCTCC
TCCAAGTACTCCACCATCCCCAAGTTCGGCATTGAGAAGGAGGTGCGCGTGTGTGAGCCCTGCTATGAGC
AGCTGAACAAGAAGGCATAAGTCGACGGTACCGCGGCGGCCGCATAGATAACTGATCCAGTGTGCTGGAA
TTAATTCGCTGTCTGCGAGGGCCAGCTGTTGGGGTGAGTACTCCCTCTCAAAAGCGGGCATGACTTCTGC
GCTAAGATTGTCAGTTTCCAAAAACGAGGAGGATTTGATATTCACCTGGCCCGCGGTGATGCCTTTGAGG
GTGGCCGCGTCCATCTGGTCAGAAAAGACAATCTTTTTGTTGTCAAGCTTGAGGTGTGGCAGGCTTGAGA
TCTGGCCATACACTTGAGTGACAATGACATCCACTTTGCCTTTCTCTCCACAGGTGTCCACTCCCAGGTC
CAACTGCAGGTCGAGCATGCATCTAGGGCGGCCAATTCCGCCCCTCTCCCYCCCCCCCCCCTAACGTTAC
TGGCCGAAGCCGCTTGGAATAAGGCCGGTGTGCGTTTGTCTATATGTTATTTTCCACCATATTGCCGTCT
TTTGGCAATGTGAGGGCCCGGAAACCTGGCCCTGTCTTCTTGACGAGCATTCCTAGGGGTCTTTCCCCTC
TCGCCAAAGGAATGCAAGGTCTGTTGAATGTCGTGAAGGAAGCAGTTCCTCTGGAAGCTTCTTGAAGACA
AACAACGTCTGTAGCGACCCTTTGCAGGCAGCGGAACCCCCCACCTGGCGACAGGTGCCTCTGCGGCCAA
AAGCCACGTGTATAAGATACACCTGCAAAGGCGGCACAACCCCAGTGCCACGTTGTGAGTTGGATAGTTG
TGGAAAGAGTCAAATGGCTCTCCTCAAGCGTATTCAACAAGGGGCTGAAGGATGCCCAGAAGGTACCCCA
TTGTATGGGATCTGATCTGGGGCCTCGGTGCACATGCTTTACATGTGTTTAGTCGAGGTTAAAAAAACGT
CTAGGCCCCCCGAACCACGGGGACGTGGTTTTCCTTTGAAAAACACGATGATAAGCTTGCCACAACCCGG
GATAATTCCTGCAGCCAATATGGGATCGGCCATTGAACAAGATGGATTGCACGCAGGTTCTCCGGCCGCT
TGGGTGGAGAGGCTATTCGGCTATGACTGGGCACAACAGACAATCGGCTGCTCTGATGCCGCCGTGTTCC
GGCTGTCAGCGCAGGGGCGCCCGGTTCTTTTTGTCAAGACCGACCTGTCCGGTGCCCTGAATGAACTGCA
GGACGAGGCAGCGCGGCTATCGTGGCTGGCCACGACGGGCGTTCCTTGCGCAGCTGTGCTCGACGTTGTC
ACTGAAGCGGGAAGGGACTGGCTGCTATTGGGCGAAGTGCCGGGGCAGGATCTCCTGTCATCTCACCTTG
CTCCTGCCGAGAAAGTATCCATCATGGCTGATGCAATGCGGCGGCTGCATACGCTTGATCCGGCTACCTG
CCCATTCGACCACCAAGCGAAACATCGCATCGAGCGAGCACGTACTCGGATGGAAGCCGGTCTTGTCGAT
CAGGATGATCTGGACGAAGAGCATCAGGGGCTCGCGCCAGCCGAACTGTTCGCCAGGCTCAAGGCGCGCA
TGCCCGACGGCGATGATCTCGTCGTGACCCATGGCGATGCCTGCTTGCCGAATATCATGGTGGAAAATGG
CCGCTTTTCTGGATTCATCGACTGTGGCCGGCTGGGTGTGGCGGACCGCTATCAGGACATAGCGTTGGCT
ACCCGTGATATTGCTGAAGAGCTTGGCGGCGAATGGGCTGACCGCTTCCTCGTGCTTTACGGTATCGCCG
CTCCCGATTCGCAGCGCATCGCCTTCTATCGCCTTCTTGACGAGTTCTTCTGAGGGGATCAATTCTCTAG
ATAACTGATCATAATCAGCCATACCACATTTGTAGAGGTTTTACTTGCTTTAAAAAACCTCCCACACCTC
CCCCTGAACCTGAAACATAAAATGAATGCAATTGTTGTTGTTAACTTGTTTATTGCAGCTTATAATGGTT
ACAAATAAAGCAATAGCATCACAAATTTCACAAATAAAGCATTTTTTTCACTGCATTCTAGTTGTGGTTT
GTCCAAACTCATCAATGTATCTTAACGCGTCGAGTGCATTCTAGTTGTGGTTTGTCCAAACTCATCAATG
TATCTTATCATGTCTGTATACCGTCGACCTCTAGCTAGAGCTTGGCGTAATCATGGTCATAGCTGTTTCC
TGTGTGAAATTGTTATCCGCTCACAATTCCACACAACATACGAGCCGGAAGCATAAAGTGTAAAGCCTGG
GGTGCCTAATGAGTGAGCTAACTCACATTAATTGCGTTGCGCTCACTGCCCGCTTTCCAGTCGGGAAACC
TGTCGTGCCAGCTGCATTAATGAATCGGCCAACGCGCGGGGAGAGGCGGTTTGCGTATTGGGCGCTCTTC
CGCTTCCTCGCTCACTGACTCGCTGCGCTCGGTCGTTCGGCTGCGGCGAGCGGTATCAGCTCACTCAAAG
GCGGTAATACGGTTATCCACAGAATCAGGGGATAACGCAGGAAAGAACATGTGAGCAAAAGGCCAGCAAA
AGGCCAGGAACCGTAAAAAGGCCGCGTTGCTGGCGTTTTTCCATAGGCTCCGCCCCCCTGACGAGCATCA
CAAAAATCGACGCTCAAGTCAGAGGTGGCGAAACCCGACAGGACTATAAAGATACCAGGCGTTTCCCCCT
GGAAGCTCCCTCGTGCGCTCTCCTGTTCCGACCCTGCCGCTTACCGGATACCTGTCCGCCTTTCTCCCTT
CGGGAAGCGTGGCGCTTTCTCATAGCTCACGCTGTAGGTATCTCAGTTCGGTGTAGGTCGTTCGCTCCAA
GCTGGGCTGTGTGCACGAACCCCCCGTTCAGCCCGACCGCTGCGCCTTATCCGGTAACTATCGTCTTGAG
TCCAACCCGGTAAGACACGACTTATCGCCACTGGCAGCAGCCACTGGTAACAGGATTAGCAGAGCGAGGT
ATGTAGGCGGTGCTACAGAGTTCTTGAAGTGGTGGCCTAACTACGGCTACACTAGAAGAACAGTATTTGG
TATCTGCGCTCTGCTGAAGCCAGTTACCTTCGGAAAAAGAGTTGGTAGCTCTTGATCCGGCAAACAAACC
ACCGCTGGTAGCGGTGGTTTTTTTGTTTGCAAGCAGCAGATTACGCGCAGAAAAAAAGGATCTCAAGAAG
ATCCTTTGATCTTTTCTACGGGGTCTGACGCTCAGTGGAACGAAAACTCACGTTAAGGGATTTTGGTCAT
GAGATTATCAAAAAGGATCTTCACCTAGATCCTTTTAAATTAAAAATGAAGTTTTAAATCAATCTAAAGT
ATATATGAGTAAACTTGGTCTGACAGTTACCAATGCTTAATCAGTGAGGCACCTATCTCAGCGATCTGTC
TATTTCGTTCATCCATAGTTGCCTGACTCCCCGTCGTGTAGATAACTACGATACGGGAGGGCTTACCATC
TGGCCCCAGTGCTGCAATGATACCGCGAGACCCACGCTCACCGGCTCCAGATTTATCAGCAATAAACCAG
CCAGCCGGAAGGGCCGAGCGCAGAAGTGGTCCTGCAACTTTATCCGCCTCCATCCAGTCTATTAATTGTT
GCCGGGAAGCTAGAGTAAGTAGTTCGCCAGTTAATAGTTTGCGCAACGTTGTTGCCATTGCTACAGGCAT
CGTGGTGTCACGCTCGTCGTTTGGTATGGCTTCATTCAGCTCCGGTTCCCAACGATCAAGGCGAGTTACA
TGATCCCCCATGTTGTGCAAAAAAGCGGTTAGCTCCTTCGGTCCTCCGATCGTTGTCAGAAGTAAGTTGG
CCGCAGTGTTATCACTCATGGTTATGGCAGCACTGCATAATTCTCTTACTGTCATGCCATCCGTAAGATG
CTTTTCTGTGACTGGTGAGTACTCAACCAAGTCATTCTGAGAATAGTGTATGCGGCGACCGAGTTGCTCT
TGCCCGGCGTCAATACGGGATAATACCGCGCCACATAGCAGAACTTTAAAAGTGCTCATCATTGGAAAAC
GTTCTTCGGGGCGAAAACTCTCAAGGATCTTACCGCTGTTGAGATCCAGTTCGATGTAACCCACTCGTGC
ACCCAACTGATCTTCAGCATCTTTTACTTTCACCAGCGTTTCTGGGTGAGCAAAAACAGGAAGGCAAAAT
GCCGCAAAAAAGGGAATAAGGGCGACACGGAAATGTTGAATACTCATACTCTTCCTTTTTCAATATTATT
GAAGCATTTATCAGGGTTATTGTCTCATGAGCGGATACATATTTGAATGTATTTAGAAAAATAAACAAAT
AGGGGTTCCGCGCACATTTCCCCGAAAAGTGCCACCTGACGTC
Features (pLannotate 1.2.2; 23 found; start..end, strand, type, name):
     28..80      -  misc_feature   bom (fragment): basis of mobility region from pBR322
    235..614     +  enhancer       CMV enhancer: human cytomegalovirus immediate early enhancer
    615..818     +  promoter       CMV promoter: human cytomegalovirus (CMV) immediate early promoter
    814..847     +  LTR            5' LTR (truncated) (fragment): truncated 5' long terminal repeat (LTR) from HIV-1
    863..881     +  promoter       T7 promoter: promoter for bacteriophage T7 RNA polymerase
    951..977     +  CDS            VN155(I152L) (fragment): improved N-terminal fragment of mVenus for use in bimolecular fluorescence complementation (BiFC) (Kodama and Hu, 2010)
   1614..1634    +  misc_feature   MCS (fragment): multiple cloning site
   1635..1886    +  CDS            Hgs (fragment): HGS_MOUSE - Also known as Hrs. Experimental evidence at protein level: Swiss-Prot protein existence level 1. Involved in intracellular signal transduction mediated by cytokines and growth factors. When associated with STAM, it suppresses DNA signaling upon stimulation by IL-2 and GM-CSF. Could be a direct effector of PI3-kinase in vesicular pathway via early endosomes and may regulate trafficking to early and late endosomes by recruiting clathrin. May concentrate ubiquitinated receptors within clathrin- coated regions. Involved in down-regulation of receptor tyrosine kinase via multivesicular
   1935..2096    +  CDS            adcA (fragment): ADCA_DICDI - Experimental evidence at protein level: Swiss-Prot protein existence level 1. From Dictyostelium discoideum (Slime mold).
   2120..2136    +  misc_feature   MCS (fragment): multiple cloning site
   2204..2433    +  intron         chimeric intron: chimera between introns from adenovirus and immunoglobulin heavy chain genes
   2602..3064    +  misc_feature   IRES: internal ribosome entry site (IRES) of the encephalomyocarditis virus (EMCV)
   3100..3903    +  CDS            NeoR/KanR: aminoglycoside phosphotransferase from Tn5; aph(3')-II (or nptII); confers resistance to neomycin, kanamycin, and G418 (Geneticin®)
   3926..4010    +  CDS            large T antigen (fragment): large T antigen from SV40 (simian virus 40)
   4033..4154    +  polyA_signal   SV40 poly(A) signal: SV40 polyadenylation signal
   4165..4216    +  polyA_signal   SV40 poly(A) signal (fragment): SV40 polyadenylation signal
   4280..4296    -  protein_bind   lac operator: The lac repressor binds to the lac operator to inhibit transcription in E. coli. This inhibition can be relieved by adding lactose or isopropyl-β-D-thiogalactopyranoside (IPTG). lac repressor encoded by lacI
   4304..4334    -  promoter       lac promoter: promoter for the E. coli lac operon
   4349..4370    -  protein_bind   CAP binding site: CAP binding activates transcription in the presence of cAMP. E. coli catabolite activator protein
   4383..4475    -  CDS            lacI (fragment): lac repressor; lacI; The lac repressor binds to the lac operator to inhibit transcription in E. coli. This inhibition can be relieved by adding lactose or isopropyl-β-D-thiogalactopyranoside (IPTG).
   4658..5246    -  rep_origin     ori: high-copy-number ColE1/pMB1/pBR322/pUC origin of replication
   5417..6277    -  CDS            AmpR: β-lactamase; bla; confers resistance to ampicillin, carbenicillin, and related antibiotics
   6278..6382    -  promoter       AmpR promoter: bla
