[The description below was written by a language model from this plasmid's Addgene catalogue record and pLannotate feature annotations shown in this document.]
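Description:
pSems StayGold-2xFYVE is a 6.4 kb mammalian expression plasmid built on the pSEMS(26m) backbone. It is maintained in E. coli through a high-copy ColE1/pUC-type origin and an ampicillin resistance gene (β-lactamase with its own promoter). The annotated sequence also carries small backbone remnants, including a bom fragment, a lac promoter/operator region and a T7 promoter just downstream of the CMV promoter.

The payload is a fusion of the bright, highly photostable green fluorescent protein StayGold to the N-terminus of a tandem FYVE domain from mouse Hrs (Hgs), cloned between EcoRV and NotI and driven by the human CMV immediate-early enhancer and promoter. The automated annotation does not recognise StayGold itself. It recognises the first FYVE copy as Hgs and assigns the second repeat to a Dictyostelium protein, which most likely reflects homology between FYVE domains rather than a different insert. A short hit to an mVenus fragment at the start of the reading frame is probably also spurious.

Downstream of the insert lie a chimeric intron, an EMCV IRES and the Tn5 NeoR/KanR gene, followed by SV40 polyadenylation signals. This arrangement places the fusion protein and the resistance marker on one bicistronic transcript, so G418 selection is coupled to expression of the probe.

The 2xFYVE module is a well-established binder of phosphatidylinositol 3-phosphate, so the construct labels PI3P-rich membranes such as early endosomes. StayGold's photostability suits it to prolonged or high-intensity live-cell imaging, in keeping with the associated work combining single-molecule and structured illumination microscopy.
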