Addgene plasmid #222948: pSems StayGold-2xFYVE
Purpose: Expression of HRS 2xFYVE tagged with StayGold in mammalian cells
Depositing lab: Jacob Piehler. Depositing organization: Universitaet Osnabrueck. Publication: Correlative single-molecule and structured illumination microscopy of fast dynamics at the plasma membrane. Winkelmann H, Richter CP, Eising J, Piehler J, Kurre R. Nat Commun. 2024 Jul 10;15(1):5813. doi: 10.1038/s41467-024-49876-9. PubMed 38987559.
Backbone
  Vector backbone: pSEMS(26m)
  Backbone manufacturer: EMD Biosciences
  Backbone size w/o insert (bp): 5202
  Total vector size (bp): 6413
  Vector type: Mammalian Expression
  Selectable markers: Neomycin (select with G418)
Growth in bacteria
  Bacterial resistance: Ampicillin, 100 μg/mL
  Growth temperature: 37°C
  Growth strain: DH5alpha
  Copy number: High Copy
Gene/Insert
  Gene/Insert name: tandem HRS FYVE domain (alt name: Hrs)
  Species: M. musculus (mouse)
  Insert size (bp): 1211
  Entrez Gene: Hgs (a.k.a. Hgr, Hrs, ZFYVE8, tn)
  Promoter: CMV
  Tag / fusion protein: StayGold (N terminal on insert)
  Cloning method: Restriction Enzyme; 5′ cloning site EcoRV (not destroyed); 3′ cloning site NotI (not destroyed)
  Sequencing primers: 5′ CGCAAATGGGCGGTAGGCGTG; 3′ CAACAGCTGGCCCTCGCAGA
Terms and licenses: Academic/Nonprofit Terms; Industry Terms: Not Available to Industry
Depositor comments: StayGold from Addgene #185823 Hirano M, Ando R, Shimozono S, Sugiyama M, Takeda N, Kurokawa H, Deguchi R, Endo K, Haga K, Takai-Todaka R, Inaura S, Matsumura Y, Hama H, Okada Y, Fujiwara T, Morimoto T, Katayama K, Miyawaki A. A highly photostable and bright green fluorescent protein. Nat Biotechnol. 2022 Jul;40(7):1132-1142. doi: 10.1038/s41587-022-01278-2. Epub 2022 Apr 25. Erratum in: Nat Biotechnol. 2022 Sep;40(9):1412. doi: 10.1038/s41587-022-01469-x. PMID: 35468954; PMCID: PMC9287174. 2xFYVE from Addgene #140047 Gillooly DJ, Morrow IC, Lindsay M, Gould R, Bryant NJ, Gaullier JM, Parton RG, Stenmark H. Localization of phosphatidylinositol 3-phosphate in yeast and mammalian cells. EMBO J. 2000 Sep 1;19(17):4577-88. doi: 10.1093/emboj/19.17.4577. PMID: 10970851; PMCID: PMC302054.
How to cite: pSems StayGold-2xFYVE was a gift from Jacob Piehler (Addgene plasmid # 222948 ; http://n2t.net/addgene:222948 ; RRID:Addgene_222948)
